>Addgene plasmid #34404 | KHBD00277 | depositor partial sequence | sequence record 40971 | KHBD00277 sequence 1956 bps
ATGGATTCCTCTCCTAGCTGTTTACTCTGCATGTGCGAGTATCCGGCCATGATGGGGGACTATATAGATG
TACACTCCGCGCGCGGCGACCAATTGGAGGTGACTACGATCGTCAACCAGCACTTCCCCGTCCAGATCTC
CAAGGAAAGCGACGAAAGGATATGCGGCCGCTGCTGGAAAATCGTCTCAGACTTCCACACTTTACACGAG
TTCGTCAGTGCAGCGCAGAGCTCTTTACAGGAAACAAAAGTGGCGCTCATGGAGGATGATCCCCTAACAC
AGGAAACTACGTCCTTTCCGGAGATTATAAAACTGGCTACTCAGGAGGAGGAAGGGGTGACGGAACCACA
GGAACTTGGCGGTCGGAACTTCTTTTACCCAGAGATTAAGATTGAGGAACATGAATTGGATACTCTTCCC
CGCATCGAGATCCTAGAGAGATCGGCCAACACCCAGGAAAACCAGGACCAACTTGAGGGTGCAGCCAGAC
GCCTTAGGAAGCGTTTGAAGGCAGAGGATGGATCAAGTGTTGACAAGGATAAGGACGAGGATGGAGTAGA
AGAGACTGCAGAACCTGCGCCGCCTAAAAAGCGACGTGGTCGCCCAAGGAAATCAGACGCTGCCGTTGCC
CCGCCCCAAAAACCTAAAGAAGACATTCAACTTGACCTTAAGGCAGAAGAGCTTGACGAGTTCGTAGATG
AGGAGACGGACCCTGACTTCTCATGCCTGGTGCCTAGCGATAACTCCTCCGAGGACGATGGAGGCAGCGA
TGGCTTCGACTCAGACTCAGACTTTGAACTGGACAATGGAAAGCAAGAGTTTGCCGTGCTGCCAAAAAGA
ACAGTAGTACGCCCCAAGAAATACAAGAAGCGGACGAAACCGGCGGAGCCGAAAGTCCGCATGTCCCGCG
AACTGCTGGAGCAGCGCAAAAAGCAGCAGGAAGAATACGACGTCATCATCGCCAAGTTCTTTACCAGCGT
GCTGCCGTGTGCCATCTGCAATCTGCTGGTGCACAACTTCACCGAGATGCAGCGTCATCACCGACTGACC
CATCAAGTGGATCCCGGCTACATGATGTGCTGCGGCCGCAAGTTCACGCAGCGCAAAGTGCTGGCCGAGC
ATGTACTCGTCCACTGGAATCCTGATCACTTTAAGTGCAGCGTCTGTGAGAAGTCATTCCAAAATTCCCG
TCACCTGGAGTCGCACCAGCAGGTTCACATGGATCCCGCCGTTAAGCTTACGTTTAGCTGCGACCTCTGC
TCGAAGACCTTCCTTAGCAAGACGGCCATAGACTACCACAAGCTTAACAAGCATGTGCCCAAGTCCGAGT
TCAAGTTCACCTGTTCCGAGTGCAACAAAAAATTTCTCACCGAGCGCAAGCTGAAAAACCACATGAGCTC
TATGCATGACCCAGAGAGTACCATAATCTGCGACAAGTGCGGCAAGCAGATGCGCACCAAGATCATCCTG
AAGAAGCACCAGGAGCTGATGCACTCGGATAAGCCACGTCCGGAACCGGAGCTACAGCAGTGCCAGATAT
GCGGCGCTTGGCTAAAGGGCATGACCGGCCTGAAGCAGCACATGAAGAGCATACACGTAGAGAGTGCCGG
CGAGCATCGCTGCCATATATGCGCTAAGGTGTCCCCAAATGCAAGGGCTCTCCGGCGTCACATCTACCAC
AATCACGAGTGCGAGCGCAAGTTTAAGTGCACCATGTGCGAAAAGGCTTTCAAGCGGCCGCAGGAACTCA
AGGAACACACATCCACTCATACGGGTGAAGTACTCTACACCTGTCCCAACTGCCCGATGACATTCTTCTG
CTCCGCCAACATGTACAAGCATCGCCAGCGATTGCATCGCGCCCAATACGAGGCGGACAAAAACCAACCC
AAGCCACCCAACATCCTGAAGATTTCGCGCAACGCCTCGACGCAAAACAAGCCGAAACAGGAAATC
