>Addgene plasmid #34404 | KHBD00277 | addgene partial sequence | sequence record 42128 | M13-Rev 5'-CAGGAAACAGCTATGACC-3'
TTATTTTGACTGATAGTGACCTGTTCGTTGCAACAAATTGATAAGCAATGCTTTCTTATAATGCCAACTT
TGTACAAGAAAGTTGGCAAGATTTCCTGTTTCGGCTTGTTTTGCGTCGAGGCGTTGCGCGAAATCTTCAG
GATGTTGGGTGGCTTGGGTTGGTTTTTGTCCGCCTCGTATTGGGCGCGATGCAATCGCTGGCGATGCTTG
TACATGTTGGCGGAGCAGAAGAATGTCATCGGGCAGTTGGGACAGGTGTAGAGTACTTCACCCGTATGAG
TGGATGTGTGTTCCTTGAGTTCCTGCGGCCGCTTGAAAGCCTTTTCGCACATGGTGCACTTAAACTTGCG
CTCGCACTCGTGATTGTGGTAGATGTGACGCCGGAGAGCCCTTGCATTTGGGGACACCTTAGCGCATATA
TGGCAGCGATGCTCGCCGGCACTCTCTACGTGTATGCTCTTCATGTGCTGCTTCAGGCCGGTCATGCCCT
TTAGCCAAGCGCCGCATATCTGGCACTGCTGTAGCTCCGGTTCCGGACGTGGCTTATCCGAGTGCATCAG
CTCCTGGTGCTTCTTCAGGATGATCTTGGTGCGCATCTGCTTGCCGCACTTGTCGCAGATTATGGTACTC
TCTGGGTCATGCATAGAGCTCATGTGGTTTTTCAGCTTGCGCTCGGTGAGAAATTTTTTGTTGCACTCGG
AACAGGTGAACTTGA
