[The description below was written by a language model from this plasmid's Addgene catalogue record.]
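Description:
KHBD00277 is a Gateway entry-type clone built in the pDONR221 donor backbone (Invitrogen), carrying the open reading frame of the Drosophila melanogaster gene CG4282 (FBgn0034114). The insert is recorded as 1956 bp in a backbone of about 2.5 kb without insert, and it was introduced by Gateway recombination cloning. The plasmid is maintained in E. coli as a high-copy construct under kanamycin selection. No feature table accompanies the record, so individual elements such as the origin of replication and the recombination sites flanking the insert are not itemised. In general, an ORF recombined into pDONR221 ends up flanked by attL sites and by M13 forward and reverse primer sites, which matches the sequencing primers listed here.

The construct has no stated promoter, tag or reporter, and as a donor-vector clone it serves as a shuttle for the coding sequence rather than as an expression plasmid. The depositor notes that ORFs in this collection were cloned open-ended, without a stop codon. After LR recombination into a suitable destination vector, the CG4282 coding sequence can therefore be read through into a C-terminal fusion partner, and N-terminal fusions are also possible. The plasmid belongs to a collection of Drosophila ORF clones associated with a study on automated screening of protein–DNA interactions at fly regulatory elements. Its typical use is therefore transfer of the ORF into destination vectors for such interaction assays or for other expression applications. The record gives no functional description of the CG4282 protein itself.
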