Addgene plasmid #34404: KHBD00277
Depositing lab: Bart Deplancke. Depositing organization: Swiss Federal Institute of Technology (EPFL). Publication: Automated protein-DNA interaction screening of Drosophila regulatory elements. Korneel Hens, Jean-Daniel Feuz, Alina Isakova, Antonina Lagovitina, Andreas Massouras, Julien Bryois, Patrick Callaerts, Susan E. Celniker, Bart Deplancke. Nat Methods. 2011 Oct 30;8(12):1065-70. 10.1038/nmeth.1763 PubMed 22037703.
Backbone
  Vector backbone: pDONR221
  Backbone manufacturer: Invitrogen
  Backbone size w/o insert (bp): 2536
  Vector type: Gateway Donor Vector
Growth in bacteria
  Bacterial resistance: Kanamycin, 50 μg/mL
  Growth temperature: 37°C
  Growth strain: DH5alpha
  Copy number: High Copy
Gene/Insert
  Gene/Insert name: CG4282 (alt names: FBgn0034114; CG4282)
  Species: D. melanogaster (fly)
  Insert size (bp): 1956
  Entrez Gene: CG4282 (a.k.a. Dmel_CG4282, Dmel\CG4282)
  Cloning method: Gateway Cloning
  Sequencing primers: 5′ M13F; 3′ M13R
Terms and licenses: Academic/Nonprofit Terms; Industry Terms: Not Available to Industry
Depositor comments: Please note that the ORFs in this collection were cloned open-ended (without a stop codon).
How to cite: KHBD00277 was a gift from Bart Deplancke (Addgene plasmid # 34404 ; http://n2t.net/addgene:34404 ; RRID:Addgene_34404)
